>Addgene plasmid #89192 | pHES875 | addgene full sequence | sequence record 180744 | Addgene NGS Result
CAAAAGCTGGGCCGGCCATTTAAATGTTTAAACGGCCACGCTGGCCATATTTCTACCAATCTCTCAACAC
TGAGTAATGGTAGTTATAAGAAAGAGACCGAGTTAGGGACAGTTAGAGGCGGTGGAGATATTCCTTATGG
CATGTCTGGCGATGATAAAACTTTTCAAACGGCAGCCCCGATCTAAAAGAGCTGACAGGGAAATGGTCAG
AAAAAGAAACGTGCACCCGCCCGTCTGGACGCGCCGCTCACCCGCACGGCAGAGACCAATCAGTAAAAAT
CAACGGTTAACGACATTACTATATATATAATATAGGAAGCATTTAATAGAACAGCATCGTAATATATGTG
TACTTTGCAGTTATGACGCCAGATGGCAGTAGTGGAAGATATTCTTTATTGAAAAATAGCTTGTCACCTT
ACGTACAATCTTGATCCGGAGCCCGTCGCTTTGAGAGAAATCAGAAGATTCCAAAAGTCTACTGAACTTT
TGATCAGAAAGTTGCCTTTCCAAAGACTAGTCAGAGAAATCGCCCAAGATTTCAAGACCGATCTAAGATT
CCAATCCTCTGCCATCGGTGCTCTACAGGAATCCGTTGAAGCTTACTTGGTCTCTTTGTTCGAAGACACC
AACTTGGCCGCTATCCACGCTAAGCGTGTTACCATCCAAAAGAAGGATATCAAGTTGGCTAGAAGATTGA
GAGGTGAAAGATCCTAAGCACACAGGGATTGTTGTACAATTACTTTTTATGATTTTAGATACACACAAAT
CTTTTCTACGATTACCTTTCATTTATTTTCGTTTCATGTTTTATTAATCATTCTTTTTGTATATTTCACA
TCGGGTGGGGTTTTTATATTAAATTTTAATAACATAATCTTTTAAAGTTTCTACTTTCTATCCTGTATAT
TATTTCCATATCTATATCTATATTTTCAAGCTTGTTCACATCCTTATCGGAATTGTTCCAGCGTTTTTGT
ACAGAAAATGATGTTATGGTAACGAGCTATATCAGACCTACTAGTCTTATAGAGCTGTACAGAGTCTTGG
AAACATAACCAACACACCAACAAGATGTCATTTGATTCGTTACTCGACAAGAATGATAAGCTGGTAAAAG
TTTGCGGGATTCAAACCGTCGAGGCTGCCGAAACTGCGCTTCAAGCAGGCGCTGATTTGATAGGGATCAT
ATGTGTCCCCAACAGGAAGCGGACTATCGAGAGCGCTGTGGCTCGTGAAATATCCAAATTGATTCACAAA
TCAGGTACTACAAAGCTGGTGGGGGTGTTCAGGAATCAATCTGTTGAGGACGTACATCGGCTTTCTGAGG
AATATGACCTTGACATAATCCAATTACATGGTGATGAATCATGGCCAGAGTACTATAACGTCATTAAGAA
ACCAATAATCAAAAGAGTCATATTCCCTAGAGATGTCGATGTTGTAACACAAGTGTGTCAAAGAAAACCC
TTGGTATGTCTACCATTGTTCGACTCCGAGGCAGGCGGTACAGGTGAAAAGCTGGACTGGTCCAGTATTT
CCTCCTGGGCAAGCGAACAGAATAACGTATTTTATATACTAGCGGGTGGACTAACTGCAGAAAACGTCAT
GGAGGCGGTGGGGTTGCCTGGTGTAATTGGTGTTGACGTCTCAGGTGGTGTAGAGACTGACGGCGTCAAA
GACAATGACAAGATAATTAAATATGTACAAAATGCAAAGAAACAATGAATTACGAAGAGAAGTCTCAATG
AGGTTTTACAAACAATCCTATAATACATATATGCCACTTAGATATACTTTGAATACTGAATATACTGACT
CATTATATTCTTTAATTGTAGTTTCTCAAAAATATTCATACAGGTTAGCTATGAATTCATGCTATAATTT
CCATTTTGTTCATGTAAGATACACATAGGGATAAAATGTGATAACTAATCAGCGGTACCGGGCCCTTATA
TTGAATTTTCAAAAATTCTTACTTTTTTTTTGGATGGACGCAAAGAAGTTTAATAATCATATTACATGGC
ATTACCACCATATACATATCCATATCTAATCTTACTTATATGTTGTGGAAATGTAAAGAGCCCCATTATC
TTAGCCTAAAAAAACCCTCTCTTTGGAACTTTCAGTAATACGCTTAACTGCTCATTGCTATATTGAAGTA
CGGATTAGAAGCCGCCGAGCGGGCGACAGCCCTCCGACGGAAGACTCTCCTCCGTGCGTCCTCGTCTTCA
CCGGTCGCGTTCCTGAAACGCAGATGTGCCTCGCGCCGCACTGCTCCGAACAATAAAGATTCTACAATAC
TAGCTTTTATGGTTATGAAGAGGAAAAATTAGCAGTAACCTGGCCCCACAAACCTTCAAATTAACGAATC
AAATTAACAACCATAGGATGATAATGCGATTAGTTTTTTAGCCTTATTTCTGGGGTAATTAATCAGCGAA
GCGATGATTTTTGATCTATTAACAGATATATAAATGGAAAAGCTGCATAACCACTTTAACTAATACTTTC
AACATTTTCAGTTTGTATTACTTCTTATTCAAATGTCATAAAAGTATCAACAAAAAATTGTTAATATACC
TCTATACTTTAACGTCAAGGAGAAAAAACTATACTCGAGATGGTGAGCAAGGGCGAGGAGGATAACATGG
CCATCATCAAGGAGTTCATGAGATTCAAGGTGCACATGGAGGGCTCCGTGAACGGCCACGAGTTCGAGAT
CGAGGGCGAGGGCGAGGGCAGACCCTACGAGGGCACCCAGACCGCCAAGCTGAAGGTGACCAAGGGTGGC
CCCCTGCCCTTCGCCTGGGACATCCTGTCCCCTCAGTTCATGTACGGCTCCAAGGCCTACGTGAAGCACC
CCGCCGACATCCCTGACTACTTGAAGCTGTCCTTCCCCGAGGGCTTCAAGTGGGAGAGAGTGATGAACTT
CGAGGACGGCGGCGTGGTGACCGTGACCCAGGACTCCTCCCTGCAGGACGACGAGTTCATCTACAAGGTG
AAGTTGAGAGGCACCAACTTCCCCTCCGACGGCCCCGTAATGCAGAAGAAGACCATGGGCTGGGAGGCCT
CCTCCGAGAGAATGTACCCCGAGGACGGCGCCCTGAAGGGCGAGATCAAGCAGAGGCTGAAGCTGAAGGA
CGGCGGCCACTACGACGCTGAGGTCAAGACCACCTACAAGGCCAAGAAGCCCGTGCAGCTGCCCGGCGCC
TACAACGTCAACATCAAGTTGGACATCACCTCCCACAACGAGGACTACACCATTGTGGAACAATATGAAA
GAGCTGAAGGTAGACATTCTACTGGTGCTTAGGGATCCACTAGTTCTAGACACCTGCAACATGCGTGAGT
AAATAAGCGGCCGCCACCGCGGTGGAGCTCTAAGCAAATAGCTAAATTATATACGAATTAATATTATGAT
TAAGTGTTTACGTGAGTGCGATATTTTTATTACTATCTTATACAGTTGTATATACTCTATAAAATGAGTT
GTCTATTAATTAACGCGATGAATGCTTTCTGGGTTTACCTCTCCAACAACTCTAGTTTACTTCTCAATAC
ATTCAATTGTATTTGATTTGTCAATACTTCATCATTAATCAATTCTATAGTTTTGTTTTTCTCGTTTATT
TCCAAATTTAATGCATCAATTTTATTATTCAATTTGTCGTTGATTTTGGTTAATGATTTTATGGTTTGAT
CTCTGGCATTGATTGTTTGTGTTAGTTTTTCATTATTGATAATTAAATTATTTAAGTTAGTTATCAACTC
GGTGTTTTCAAGTTTCAAGTTTTCAATTTCTTTAGAGTTTATTAGATTTGTCAAAGTTTCTGAATTGCTT
GATTGGTCCTGTAGAAGAGTATTTGTTGTTGTGGATAATTGATTCAATTTTTGAGACAATTGCTGGAAGG
CGTTGAAATATCTAGCATCAATCTCATGGTTTTTTTCCCGAGAGTCTCGTAGATTCAATTGTTTTAATAT
ATCTTGGGACCACTCTTGATTTGAACTCATGGAAATTAAACTGGGTGTTGTGTTGTGGTGTAATGATTGT
ACCCCCTTTGCTTATAATTGTGTGGTTCCGATGCTGACTTACTGGGTATTATATGTGTGCCCAATAGAAA
GAGAACAATTGACCCGGTTATTGCAAGGAAAATTTCAAGTCTTGTAAAAGCATATAAAAATAGTTCAGGC
ACTCCGAAATACTTGGTTGGCGTGTTTCGTAATCAACCTAAGGAGGATGTTTTGGCTCTGGTCAATGATT
ACGGCATTGATATCGTCCAACTGCATGGAGATGAGTCGTGGCGAGAATACCAAGAGTTCCTCGGTTTGCC
AGTTATTAAAAGACTCGTATTTCCAAAAGACTGCAACATACTACTCAGTGCAGCTTCACAGAAACCTCAT
TCGTTTATTCCCTTGTTTGATTCAGAAGGCCGGCCATTTAAATGTTTAAACGGCCACGCTGGCCCCCTAT
AGTGAGTCGTATTACAATTCACTGGCCGTCGTTTTACAACGTCGTGACTGGGAAAACCCTGGCGTTACCC
AACTTAATCGCCTTGCAGCACATCCCCCTTTCGCCAGCTGGCGTAATAGCGAAGAGGCCCGCACCGATCG
CCCTTCCCAACAGTTGCGCAGCCTGAATGGCGAATGG
[124 nt withheld, positions 4658-4781]
C
[91 nt withheld, positions 4783-4873]
A
[49 nt withheld, positions 4875-4923]
CCTTTGACGTTGGAGTCCACGTTCTTT
[37 nt withheld, positions 4951-4987]
ACCCTATCTCGGTCTATTCTTTTGATTTATAAGGGATTTTGCCGATTTCGGCCTATTGGTTAAAAAATGA
GCTGATTTAACAAAAATTTAACGCGAATTTTAACAAAATATTAACGCTTACAATTTCCTGATGCGGTATT
TTCTCCTTACGCATCTGTGCGGTATTTCACACCGCATAGGGTAATAACTGATATAATTAAATTGAAGCTC
TAATTTGTGAGTTTAGTATTAGGATCTCTACCCTTGGCGAAAAGTCCTCTGCCAACAATGATGATATCTG
ATCCACCACTTACAACTTCGTCGACGGTTCTGTACTGCTGACCCAATATGCGTATATATACCAATCTAAG
TCTGTGCTCCTTCCTTCGTTCTTCCTTCTGTTCGGAGATTACCGAATCAAAAAAATTTCAAGGAAACCGA
AATCAAAAAAAAGAATAAAAAAAAAATGATGAATTGAAAAGGTGGTATGGTGCACTCTCAGTACAATCTG
CTCTGATGCCGCATAGTTAAGCCAGCCCCGACACCCGCCAACACCCGCTGACGCGCCCTGACGGGCTTGT
CTGCTCCCGGCATCCGCTTACAGACAAGCTGTGACCGTCTCCGGGAGCTGCATGTGTCAGAGGTTTTCAC
CGTCATCACCGAAACGCGCGAGACGAAAGGGCCTCGTGATACGCCTATTTTTATAGGTTAATGTCATGAT
AATAATGGTTTCTTAGACGTCGGCGCGCCGAGGACGTCAGGTGGCACTTTTCGGGGAAATGTGCGCGGAA
CCCCTATTTGTTTATTTTTCTAAATACATTCAAATATGTATCCGCTCATGAGACAATAACCCTGATAAAT
GCTTCAATAATATTGAAAAAGGAAGAGTATGAGTATTCAACATTTCCGTGTCGCCCTTATTCCCTTTTTT
GCGGCATTTTGCCTTCCTGTTTTTGCTCACCCAGAAACGCTGGTGAAAGTAAAAGATGCTGAAGATCAGT
TGGGTGCACGAGTGGGTTACATCGAACTGGATCTCAACAGCGGTAAGATCCTTGAGAGTTTTCGCCCCGA
AGAACGTTTTCCAATGATGAGCACTTTTAAAGTTCTGCTATGTGGCGCGGTATTATCCCGTATTGACGCC
GGGCAAGAGCAACTCGGTCGCCGCATACACTATTCTCAGAATGACTTGGTTGAGTACTCACCAGTCACAG
AAAAGCATCTTACGGATGGCATGACAGTAAGAGAATTATGCAGTGCTGCCATAACCATGAGTGATAACAC
TGCGGCCAACTTACTTCTGACAACGATCGGAGGACCGAAGGAGCTAACCGCTTTTTTGCACAACATGGGG
GATCATGTAACTCGCCTTGATCGTTGGGAACCGGAGCTGAATGAAGCCATACCAAACGACGAGCGTGACA
CCACGATGCCTGTAGCAATGGCAACAACGTTGCGCAAACTATTAACTGGCGAACTACTTACTCTAGCTTC
CCGGCAACAATTAATAGACTGGATGGAGGCGGATAAAGTTGCAGGACCACTTCTGCGCTCGGCCCTTCCG
GCTGGCTGGTTTATTGCTGATAAATCTGGAGCCGGTGAGCGTGGGTCTCGCGGTATCATTGCAGCACTGG
GGCCAGATGGTAAGCCCTCCCGTATCGTAGTTATCTACACGACGGGGAGTCAGGCAACTATGGATGAACG
AAATAGACAGATCGCTGAGATAGGTGCCTCACTGATTAAGCATTGGTAACTGTCAGACCAAGTTTACTCA
TATATACTTTAGATTGATTTAAAACTTCATTTTTAATTTAAAAGGATCTAGGTGAAGATCCTTTTTGATA
ATCTCATGACCAAAATCCCTTAACGTGAGTTTTCGTTCCACTGAGCGTCAGACCCCGTAGAAAAGATCAA
AGGATCTTCTTGAGATCCTTTTTTTCTGCGCGTAATCTGCTGCTTGCAAACAAAAAAACCACCGCTACCA
GCGGTGGTTTGTTTGCCGGATCAAGAGCTACCAACTCTTTTTCCGAAGGTAACTGGCTTCAGCAGAGCGC
AGATACCAAATACTGTTCTTCTAGTGTAGCCGTAGTTAGGCCACCACTTCAAGAACTCTGTAGCACCGCC
TACATACCTCGCTCTGCTAATCCTGTTACCAGTGGCTGCTGCCAGTGGCGATAAGTCGTGTCTTACCGGG
TTGGACTCAAGACGATAGTTACCGGATAAGGCGCAGCGGTCGGGCTGAACGGGGGGTTCGTGCACACAGC
CCAGCTTGGAGCGAACGACCTACACCGAACTGAGATACCTACAGCGTGAGCTATGAGAAAGCGCCACGCT
TCCCGAAGGGAGAAAGGCGGACAGGTATCCGGTAAGCGGCAGGGTCGGAACAGGAGAGCGCACGAGGGAG
CTTCCAGGGGGAAACGCCTGGTATCTTTATAGTCCTGTCGGGTTTCGCCACCTCTGACTTGAGCGTCGAT
TTTTGTGATGCTCGTCAGGGGGGCGGAGCCTATGGAAAAACGCCAGCAACGCGGCCTTTTTACGGTTCCT
GGCCTTTTGCTGGCCTTTTGCTCACATGTTCTTTCCTGCGTTATCCCCTGATTCTGTGGATAACCGTATT
ACCGCCTTTGAGTGAGCTGATACCGCTCGCCGCAGCCGAACGACCGAGCGCAGCGAGTCAGTGAGCGAGG
AAGCGGAAGAGCGCCCAATACGCAAACCGCCTCTCCCCGCGCGTTGGCCGATTCATTAATGCAGCTGGCA
CGACAGGTTTCCCGACTGGAAAGCGGGCAGTGAGCGCAACGCAATTAATGTGAGTTAGCTCACTCATTAG
GCACCCCAGGCTTTACACTTTATGCTTCCGGCTCGTATGTTGTGTGGAATTGTGAGCGGATAACAATTTC
ACACAGGAAACAGCTATGACCATGATTACGCCAAGCTCGGAATTAACCCTCACTAAAGGGAA
Features (pLannotate 1.2.2; 24 found; start..end, strand, type, name):
    289..442     +  promoter       TRP1 promoter (fragment): S. cerevisiae TRP1
    436..714     +  CDS            HHT1 (fragment): H3_KLULA - Experimental evidence at protein level: Swiss-Prot protein existence level 1. Core component of nucleosome. Nucleosomes wrap and compact DNA into chromatin, limiting DNA accessibility to the cellular machineries which require DNA as a template. Histones thereby play a central role in transcription regulation, DNA repair, DNA replication and chromosomal stability. DNA accessibility is regulated via a complex set of post-translational modifications of histones, also called histone code, and nucleosome remodeling. From Kluyveromyces lactis (strain ATCC 8585 / CBS 2359 / DSM 70799 / NBR
   1075..1725    +  CDS            TRP1: TRPF_CANGA - Protein inferred from homology: Swiss-Prot protein existence level 3. From Candida glabrata (strain ATCC 2001 / CBS 138 / JCM 3761 / NBRC 0622 / NRRL Y-65) (Yeast) (Torulopsis glabrata).
   1967..2619    +  promoter       GAL1,10 promoter: GAL1 and GAL10 genes of S. cerevisiae; divergent inducible promoter, regulated by Gal4
   2630..3316    +  CDS            mCherry: mCherry is a basic (constitutively fluorescent) red fluorescent protein published in 2004, derived from Discosoma sp.. It is reported to be a very rapidly-maturing monomer with low acid sensitivity.
   3322..3340    -  misc_feature   MCS (fragment): pBluescript multiple cloning site
   3366..3390    -  misc_feature   MCS (fragment): pBluescript multiple cloning site
   4086..4438    +  CDS            TRP1 (fragment): phosphoribosylanthranilate isomerase, required for tryptophan biosynthesis; S. cerevisiae TRP1; yeast auxotrophic marker
   4476..4494    -  promoter       T7 promoter: promoter for bacteriophage T7 RNA polymerase
   4497..4654    +  CDS            lacZα (fragment): LacZα fragment of β-galactosidase; lacZ fragment
   4658..5086    +  rep_origin     f1 ori (sequence partly withheld): f1 bacteriophage origin of replication; arrow indicates direction of (+) strand synthesis
   5114..5165    -  misc_feature   bom (fragment): basis of mobility region from pBR322
   5221..5313    -  CDS            URA3 (fragment): PYRF_YEAST - Experimental evidence at protein level: Swiss-Prot protein existence level 1. From Saccharomyces cerevisiae (strain ATCC 204508 / S288c) (Baker's yeast).
   5313..5445    -  promoter       URA3 promoter (fragment): S. cerevisiae URA3
   5453..5502    -  misc_feature   bom (fragment): basis of mobility region from pBR322
   5604..5639    -  CDS            rop (fragment): Rop protein, which maintains plasmids at low copy number; rop
   5751..5855    +  promoter       AmpR promoter: bla
   5856..6716    +  CDS            AmpR: β-lactamase; bla; confers resistance to ampicillin, carbenicillin, and related antibiotics
   6887..7475    +  rep_origin     ori: high-copy-number ColE1/pMB1/pBR322/pUC origin of replication
   7658..7750    +  CDS            lacI (fragment): lac repressor; lacI; The lac repressor binds to the lac operator to inhibit transcription in E. coli. This inhibition can be relieved by adding lactose or isopropyl-β-D-thiogalactopyranoside (IPTG).
   7763..7784    +  protein_bind   CAP binding site: CAP binding activates transcription in the presence of cAMP. E. coli catabolite activator protein
   7799..7829    +  promoter       lac promoter: promoter for the E. coli lac operon
   7837..7853    +  protein_bind   lac operator: The lac repressor binds to the lac operator to inhibit transcription in E. coli. This inhibition can be relieved by adding lactose or isopropyl-β-D-thiogalactopyranoside (IPTG). lac repressor encoded by lacI
   7898..7916    +  promoter       T3 promoter: promoter for bacteriophage T3 RNA polymerase
