[The description below was written by a language model from this plasmid's Addgene catalogue record and pLannotate feature annotations shown in this document.]
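Description:
pHES875 is a yeast expression plasmid built on the pNH604 backbone that places the red fluorescent protein mCherry under control of the S. cerevisiae GAL1 promoter. The catalogue lists a total size of about 7.9 kb, which agrees with the sequenced record. In E. coli it is maintained through a high-copy ColE1/pUC-type origin and selected with ampicillin via the AmpR (β-lactamase) gene. An f1 origin and remnants of a pBluescript-style cloning region (lac promoter/operator, lacZα fragment, T3 and T7 promoters) are also annotated, along with short URA3, rop and bom fragments that appear to be backbone leftovers. Selection in yeast is by tryptophan prototrophy. The feature table shows a complete TRP1 coding sequence matching the Candida glabrata gene, flanked on either side by fragments of the S. cerevisiae TRP1 promoter and coding region. No yeast replication origin (2μ or CEN/ARS) is annotated. This arrangement would be consistent with integration at the TRP1 locus, although the record does not state that explicitly.

The payload is the pGAL1-mCherry cassette, cloned between PspOMI and BamHI sites that are both retained. The annotated GAL1,10 promoter region is the divergent, Gal4-regulated galactose-inducible promoter, and it lies directly upstream of the mCherry open reading frame. Red fluorescence therefore reports activity at this promoter. No transcription terminator is annotated downstream of mCherry. The depositor notes a G121D substitution in mCherry and has confirmed that it does not affect plasmid function. The construct comes from work on synthetic circuits for two-dimensional control of gene expression in yeast, where it serves as a fluorescent readout of GAL1 promoter output.
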