Addgene plasmid #89192: pHES875
Purpose: Expresses mCherry under control of GAL1 promoter.
Depositing lab: Hana El-Samad. Depositing organization: University of California, San Francisco (UCSF). Publication: Robust Synthetic Circuits for Two-Dimensional Control of Gene Expression in Yeast. Aranda-Diaz A, Mace K, Zuleta I, Harrigan P, El-Samad H. ACS Synth Biol. 2016 Dec 27. doi: 10.1021/acssynbio.6b00251. PubMed 27930885.
Backbone
  Vector backbone: pNH604
  Backbone size w/o insert (bp): 6559
  Total vector size (bp): 7926
  Vector type: Yeast Expression
  Selectable markers: TRP1
Growth in bacteria
  Bacterial resistance: Ampicillin, 100 μg/mL
  Growth temperature: 37°C
  Growth strain: DH5alpha
  Copy number: High Copy
Gene/Insert
  Gene/Insert name: pGAL1-mCherry
  Species: S. cerevisiae (budding yeast), Synthetic
  Promoter: GAL1
  Cloning method: Restriction Enzyme; 5′ cloning site PspOMI (not destroyed); 3′ cloning site BamHI (not destroyed)
  Sequencing primers: 5′ AACTAATCAGCGGTACCGGG; 3′ CGCACTCACGTAAACACTTAATC
Terms and licenses: Academic/Nonprofit Terms; Industry Terms: Not Available to Industry
Depositor comments: The mCherry insert has a G121D mutation that the depositor has confirmed does not affect plasmid function.
How to cite: pHES875 was a gift from Hana El-Samad (Addgene plasmid # 89192 ; http://n2t.net/addgene:89192 ; RRID:Addgene_89192)
